Addgene plasmid #21124: pcDNA4/HisMaxB-YAP2-deltaC
Depositing lab: Marius Sudol. Depositing organization: Geisinger Health Center. Publication: Nuclear localization and pro-apoptotic signaling of YAP2 require intact PDZ-binding motif. Tsutomu Oka & Marius Sudol. 10.1111/j.1365-2443.2009.01292.x PubMed 19371381.
Backbone
  Vector backbone: pcDNA4/HisMaxB
  Backbone manufacturer: Invitrogen
  Backbone size w/o insert (bp): 5300
  Vector type: Mammalian Expression
  Selectable markers: Zeocin
Growth in bacteria
  Bacterial resistance: Ampicillin, 100 μg/mL
  Growth temperature: 37°C
  Growth strain: DH5alpha
  Copy number: High Copy
Gene/Insert
  Gene/Insert name: Yes-kinase associated protein (alt names: YAP2, YAP65; YAP2 isoform)
  Species: H. sapiens (human)
  Insert size (bp): 1467
  Mutation: 5 Carboxy-terminal amino acids -FLTWL are deleted
  GenBank ID: NM_006106
  Entrez Gene: YAP1 (a.k.a. COB1, YAP, YAP-1, YAP2, YAP65, YKI)
  Tag / fusion protein: His (N terminal on backbone)
  Cloning method: Restriction Enzyme; 5′ cloning site KpnI (unknown if destroyed); 3′ cloning site XbaI (unknown if destroyed)
  Sequencing primers: 5′ T7; 3′ BGHR
Terms and licenses: Academic/Nonprofit Terms; Industry Terms: Not Available to Industry
How to cite: pcDNA4/HisMaxB-YAP2-deltaC was a gift from Marius Sudol (Addgene plasmid # 21124 ; http://n2t.net/addgene:21124 ; RRID:Addgene_21124)
