[The description below was written by a language model from this plasmid's Addgene catalogue record.]
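Description:
pcDNA4/HisMaxB-YAP2-deltaC is a mammalian expression plasmid built on the commercial pcDNA4/HisMaxB backbone (about 5.3 kb without insert). It is maintained as a high-copy plasmid in E. coli under ampicillin selection, and it carries a Zeocin marker that allows selection of transfected mammalian cells. The record does not include a feature table and does not explicitly name the promoter or polyadenylation signal. The listed sequencing primers (T7 forward and BGH reverse) are consistent with the pcDNA-type layout, in which the insert sits between a T7 priming site and the bovine growth hormone polyadenylation region.

The insert is a roughly 1.47 kb human cDNA encoding the YAP2 isoform of Yes-kinase associated protein (YAP1, also known as YAP65), cloned between KpnI and XbaI sites. The backbone supplies an N-terminal His tag, which can be used for detection or affinity purification of the expressed protein. The defining feature is a deletion of the five carboxy-terminal amino acids (FLTWL), which removes the PDZ-binding motif at the extreme C-terminus of YAP2.

According to the associated publication, the construct belongs to work examining whether an intact PDZ-binding motif is needed for nuclear localization and pro-apoptotic signaling of YAP2. It is therefore suited to use as a loss-of-motif mutant, expressed in cultured mammalian cells alongside wild-type YAP2 to compare subcellular distribution, PDZ-domain partner interactions and downstream effects on apoptosis.
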