>Addgene plasmid #21124 | pcDNA4/HisMaxB-YAP2-deltaC | addgene partial sequence | sequence record 26940 | 21124 with BGH-rev
CTCTAGACTCGAGCGGCCGCAAGCTAGCTTTCTTTATCTAGCTTGGTGGCAGCCAAAACAGACTCCATGT
CATTAAGGATGTCAGAACTCAATGCTTCCTGCAGACTTGGCATCAGCTCCTCTCCTTCTATGTTCATTCC
ATCTCCTTCCAGTGTTCCAAGGTCCACATTTGTCCCAGGAATGGCTTCAAGGTAGTCTGGGAAACGGTTC
TGCTGTGAGGGCAGGGTGCTTTGGTTGATAGTATCACCTGTATCCATCTCATCCACACTGTTCAGGAAGT
CATCTGGGGTTCGAGGGACACTGTAGCTGCTCATGCTTAGTCCACTGTCTGTACTCTCATCTCGAGAGTG
ATAGGTGCCACTGTTAAGGAAAGGATCTGAGCTATTGGTCGTCATTGTTCTCAATTCCTGAGACATCCCG
GGAGAAGACACTGGATTTTGAGTCCCACCATCCTGCTCCAGTGTTGGTAACTGGCTACGCAGGGCTAACT
CCTGCCGAAGCAGTTCTTGCTGTTTCAGCCGCAGCCTCTCCTTCTCCATCTGCAGTTGCTGCAGTCGCAT
CTGTTGCTGCTGGTTGGAGTTGCTGCCACCCATGACGCCTCCCTGTGGGCTCTGGGGAGCCAGGGGTGGT
GGCTGTTTCACTGGAGCACTCTGACTGATTCTCTGGTTCATGGCAAAACGAGGGTC
