>Addgene plasmid #21124 | pcDNA4/HisMaxB-YAP2-deltaC | addgene partial sequence | sequence record 26941 | 21124 with T7
GCGCAGAGGCTTGGGGCAGCCGAGCGGCAGCCAGGCCCCGGCCCGGGCCTCGGTTCCAGAAGGGAGAGGA
GCCCGCCAAGGCGCGCAAGAGAGCGGGCTGCCTCGCAGTCCGAGCCGGAGAGGGAGCGCGAGCCGCGCCG
GCCCCGGACGGCCTCCGAAACCATGGGGGGTTCTCATCATCATCATCATCATGGTATGGCTAGCATGACT
GGTGGACAGCAAATGGGTCGGGATCTGTACGACGATGACGATAAGGTACCTAAGGATCCCGGGCAGCAGC
CGCCGCCTCAACCGGCCCCCCAGGGCCAAGGGCAGCCGCCTTCGCAGCCCCCGCAGGGGCAGGGCCCGCC
GTCCGGACCCGGGCAACCGGCACCCGCGGCGACCCAGGCGGCGCCGCAGGCACCCCCCGCCGGGCATCAG
ATCGTGCACGTCCGCGGGGACTCGGAGACCGACCTGGAGGCGCTCTTCAACGCCGTCATGAACCCCAAGA
CGGCCAACGTGCCCCAGACCGTGCCCATGAGGCTCCGGAAGCTGCCCGACTCCTTCTTCAAGCCGCCGGA
GCCCAAATCCCACTCCCGACAGGCCAGTACTGATGCAGGCACTGCAGGAGCCCTGACTCCACAGCATGTT
CGAGCTCATTCCTCTCCAGCTTCTCTGCAGTTGGGAGCT
